>Addgene plasmid #72658 | H2B-GFP-LEXY (pDN157) | depositor full sequence | sequence record 133052 | Full vector sequence
TAGTTATTAATAGTAATCAATTACGGGGTCATTAGTTCATAGCCCATATATGGAGTTCCGCGTTACATAA
CTTACGGTAAATGGCCCGCCTGGCTGACCGCCCAACGACCCCCGCCCATTGACGTCAATAATGACGTATG
TTCCCATAGTAACGCCAATAGGGACTTTCCATTGACGTCAATGGGTGGAGTATTTACGGTAAACTGCCCA
CTTGGCAGTACATCAAGTGTATCATATGCCAAGTACGCCCCCTATTGACGTCAATGACGGTAAATGGCCC
GCCTGGCATTATGCCCAGTACATGACCTTATGGGACTTTCCTACTTGGCAGTACATCTACGTATTAGTCA
TCGCTATTACCATGGTGATGCGGTTTTGGCAGTACATCAATGGGCGTGGATAGCGGTTTGACTCACGGGG
ATTTCCAAGTCTCCACCCCATTGACGTCAATGGGAGTTTGTTTTGGCACCAAAATCAACGGGACTTTCCA
AAATGTCGTAACAACTCCGCCCCATTGACGCAAATGGGCGGTAGGCGTGTACGGTGGGAGGTCTATATAA
GCAGAGCTGGTTTAGTGAACCGTCAGATCCGCTAGCGCTACCGGACTCAGATCTCGAGCTCAAGCTTCGA
ATTCTGCAGTCGACGGTACCGCCACCATGCCAGAGCCAGCGAAGTCTGCTCCCGCCCCGAAAAAGGGCTC
CAAGAAGGCGGTGACTAAGGCGCAGAAGAAAGGCGGCAAGAAGCGCAAGCGCAGCCGCAAGGAGAGCTAT
TCCATCTATGTGTACAAGGTTCTGAAGCAGGTCCACCCTGACACCGGCATTTCGTCCAAGGCCATGGGCA
TCATGAATTCGTTTGTGAACGACATTTTCGAGCGCATCGCAGGTGAGGCTTCCCGCCTGGCGCATTACAA
CAAGCGCTCGACCATCACCTCCAGGGAGATCCAGACGGCCGTGCGCCTGCTGCTGCCTGGGGAGTTGGCC
AAGCACGCCGTGTCCGAGGGTACTAAGGCCATCACCAAGTACACCAGCGCTAAGGATCCACCGGTCGCCA
CCATGGTGAGCAAGGGCGAGGAGCTGTTCACCGGGGTGGTGCCCATCCTGGTCGAGCTGGACGGCGACGT
AAACGGCCACAAGTTCAGCGTGTCCGGCGAGGGCGAGGGCGATGCCACCTACGGCAAGCTGACCCTGAAG
TTCATCTGCACCACCGGCAAGCTGCCCGTGCCCTGGCCCACCCTCGTGACCACCCTGACCTACGGCGTGC
AGTGCTTCAGCCGCTACCCCGACCACATGAAGCAGCACGACTTCTTCAAGTCCGCCATGCCCGAAGGCTA
CGTCCAGGAGCGCACCATCTTCTTCAAGGACGACGGCAACTACAAGACCCGCGCCGAGGTGAAGTTCGAG
GGCGACACCCTGGTGAACCGCATCGAGCTGAAGGGCATCGACTTCAAGGAGGACGGCAACATCCTGGGGC
ACAAGCTGGAGTACAACTACAACAGCCACAACGTCTATATCATGGCCGACAAGCAGAAGAACGGCATCAA
GGTGAACTTCAAGATCCGCCACAACATCGAGGACGGCAGCGTGCAGCTCGCCGACCACTACCAGCAGAAC
ACCCCCATCGGCGACGGCCCCGTGCTGCTGCCCGACAACCACTACCTGAGCACCCAGTCCGCCCTGAGCA
AAGACCCCAACGAGAAGCGCGATCACATGGTCCTGCTGGAGTTCGTGACCGCCGCCGGGATCACTCTCGG
CATGGACGAGCTGTACAAGGGTGGATCTGGAGGTTCAGGTGGAAGTTTGGCTACTACACTTGAACGTATT
GAGAAGAACTTTGTCATTACTGACCCAAGATTGCCAGATAATCCCATTATATTCGCGTCCGATAGTTTCT
TGCAGTTGACAGAATATAGCCGTGAAGAAATTTTGGGAAGAAACTGCAGGTTTCTACAAGGTCCTGAAAC
TGATCGCGCGACAGTGAGAAAAATTAGAGATGCCATAGATAACCAAACAGAGGTCACTGTTCAGCTGATT
AATTATACAAAGAGTGGTAAAAAGTTCTGGAACCTCTTTCACTTGCAGCCTATGCGAGATCAGAAGGGAG
ATGTCCAGTACTTTATTGGGGTTCAGTTGGATGGAACTGAGCATGTCCGAGATGCTGCCGAGAGAGAGGG
AGTCATGCTGATTAAGAAAACTGCAGAAAATATTGACGAGCTGCTGAAGGAGCTGGCCGACCTGAACCTG
GACTAGCTCGAGCGGCCGCGACTCTAGATCATAATCAGCCATACCACATTTGTAGAGGTTTTACTTGCTT
TAAAAAACCTCCCACACCTCCCCCTGAACCTGAAACATAAAATGAATGCAATTGTTGTTGTTAACTTGTT
TATTGCAGCTTATAATGGTTACAAATAAAGCAATAGCATCACAAATTTCACAAATAAAGCATTTTTTTCA
CTGCATTCTAGTTGTGGTTTGTCCAAACTCATCAATGTATCTTAAGGCGTAAATTGTAAGCGTTAATATT
TTGTTAAAATTCGCGTTAAATTTTTGTTAAATCAGCTCATTTTTTAACCAATAGGCCGAAATCGGCAAAA
TCCCTTATAAATCAAAAGAATAGACCGAGATAGGGT
[37 nt withheld, positions 2627-2663]
AAAGAACGTGGACTCCAACGTCAAAGG
[49 nt withheld, positions 2691-2739]
T
[91 nt withheld, positions 2741-2831]
G
[124 nt withheld, positions 2833-2956]
CAGGTGGCACTTTTCGGGGAAATGTGCGCGGAACCCCTATTTGTTTATTTTTCTAAATACATTCAAATAT
GTATCCGCTCATGAGACAATAACCCTGATAAATGCTTCAATAATATTGAAAAAGGAAGAGTCCTGAGGCG
GAAAGAACCAGCTGTGGAATGTGTGTCAGTTAGGGTGTGGAAAGTCCCCAGGCTCCCCAGCAGGCAGAAG
TATGCAAAGCATGCATCTCAATTAGTCAGCAACCAGGTGTGGAAAGTCCCCAGGCTCCCCAGCAGGCAGA
AGTATGCAAAGCATGCATCTCAATTAGTCAGCAACCATAGTCCCGCCCCTAACTCCGCCCATCCCGCCCC
TAACTCCGCCCAGTTCCGCCCATTCTCCGCCCCATGGCTGACTAATTTTTTTTATTTATGCAGAGGCCGA
GGCCGCCTCGGCCTCTGAGCTATTCCAGAAGTAGTGAGGAGGCTTTTTTGGAGGCCTAGGCTTTTGCAAA
GATCGATCAAGAGACAGGATGAGGATCGTTTCGCATGATTGAACAAGATGGATTGCACGCAGGTTCTCCG
GCCGCTTGGGTGGAGAGGCTATTCGGCTATGACTGGGCACAACAGACAATCGGCTGCTCTGATGCCGCCG
TGTTCCGGCTGTCAGCGCAGGGGCGCCCGGTTCTTTTTGTCAAGACCGACCTGTCCGGTGCCCTGAATGA
ACTGCAAGACGAGGCAGCGCGGCTATCGTGGCTGGCCACGACGGGCGTTCCTTGCGCAGCTGTGCTCGAC
GTTGTCACTGAAGCGGGAAGGGACTGGCTGCTATTGGGCGAAGTGCCGGGGCAGGATCTCCTGTCATCTC
ACCTTGCTCCTGCCGAGAAAGTATCCATCATGGCTGATGCAATGCGGCGGCTGCATACGCTTGATCCGGC
TACCTGCCCATTCGACCACCAAGCGAAACATCGCATCGAGCGAGCACGTACTCGGATGGAAGCCGGTCTT
GTCGATCAGGATGATCTGGACGAAGAGCATCAGGGGCTCGCGCCAGCCGAACTGTTCGCCAGGCTCAAGG
CGAGCATGCCCGACGGCGAGGATCTCGTCGTGACCCATGGCGATGCCTGCTTGCCGAATATCATGGTGGA
AAATGGCCGCTTTTCTGGATTCATCGACTGTGGCCGGCTGGGTGTGGCGGACCGCTATCAGGACATAGCG
TTGGCTACCCGTGATATTGCTGAAGAGCTTGGCGGCGAATGGGCTGACCGCTTCCTCGTGCTTTACGGTA
TCGCCGCTCCCGATTCGCAGCGCATCGCCTTCTATCGCCTTCTTGACGAGTTCTTCTGAGCGGGACTCTG
GGGTTCGAAATGACCGACCAAGCGACGCCCAACCTGCCATCACGAGATTTCGATTCCACCGCCGCCTTCT
ATGAAAGGTTGGGCTTCGGAATCGTTTTCCGGGACGCCGGCTGGATGATCCTCCAGCGCGGGGATCTCAT
GCTGGAGTTCTTCGCCCACCCTAGGGGGAGGCTAACTGAAACACGGAAGGAGACAATACCGGAAGGAACC
CGCGCTATGACGGCAATAAAAAGACAGAATAAAACGCACGGTGTTGGGTCGTTTGTTCATAAACGCGGGG
TTCGGTCCCAGGGCTGGCACTCTGTCGATACCCCACCGAGACCCCATTGGGGCCAATACGCCCGCGTTTC
TTCCTTTTCCCCACCCCACCCCCCAAGTTCGGGTGAAGGCCCAGGGCTCGCAGCCAACGTCGGGGCGGCA
GGCCCTGCCATAGCCTCAGGTTACTCATATATACTTTAGATTGATTTAAAACTTCATTTTTAATTTAAAA
GGATCTAGGTGAAGATCCTTTTTGATAATCTCATGACCAAAATCCCTTAACGTGAGTTTTCGTTCCACTG
AGCGTCAGACCCCGTAGAAAAGATCAAAGGATCTTCTTGAGATCCTTTTTTTCTGCGCGTAATCTGCTGC
TTGCAAACAAAAAAACCACCGCTACCAGCGGTGGTTTGTTTGCCGGATCAAGAGCTACCAACTCTTTTTC
CGAAGGTAACTGGCTTCAGCAGAGCGCAGATACCAAATACTGTCCTTCTAGTGTAGCCGTAGTTAGGCCA
CCACTTCAAGAACTCTGTAGCACCGCCTACATACCTCGCTCTGCTAATCCTGTTACCAGTGGCTGCTGCC
AGTGGCGATAAGTCGTGTCTTACCGGGTTGGACTCAAGACGATAGTTACCGGATAAGGCGCAGCGGTCGG
GCTGAACGGGGGGTTCGTGCACACAGCCCAGCTTGGAGCGAACGACCTACACCGAACTGAGATACCTACA
GCGTGAGCTATGAGAAAGCGCCACGCTTCCCGAAGGGAGAAAGGCGGACAGGTATCCGGTAAGCGGCAGG
GTCGGAACAGGAGAGCGCACGAGGGAGCTTCCAGGGGGAAACGCCTGGTATCTTTATAGTCCTGTCGGGT
TTCGCCACCTCTGACTTGAGCGTCGATTTTTGTGATGCTCGTCAGGGGGGCGGAGCCTATGGAAAAACGC
CAGCAACGCGGCCTTTTTACGGTTCCTGGCCTTTTGCTGGCCTTTTGCTCACATGTTCTTTCCTGCGTTA
TCCCCTGATTCTGTGGATAACCGTATTACCGCCATGCAT
Features (pLannotate 1.2.2; 16 found; start..end, strand, type, name):
     61..364     +  enhancer       CMV enhancer: human cytomegalovirus immediate early enhancer
    365..568     +  promoter       CMV promoter: human cytomegalovirus (CMV) immediate early promoter
    591..652     +  misc_feature   MCS (fragment): multiple cloning site
    657..1034    +  CDS            H2B: human histone H2B; HIST1H2BJ
   1053..1769    +  CDS            EGFP: EGFP is a basic (constitutively fluorescent) green fluorescent protein published in 1996, derived from Aequorea victoria. It is reported to be a rapidly-maturing weak dimer with moderate acid sensitivity.
   1818..2135    +  CDS            miniSOG: miniSOG is a basic (constitutively fluorescent) cyan fluorescent protein published in 2011, derived from Arabidopsis thaliana. It requires the cofactor flavin for fluorescence.
   2267..2350    +  CDS            large T antigen (fragment): large T antigen from SV40 (simian virus 40)
   2373..2494    +  polyA_signal   SV40 poly(A) signal: SV40 polyadenylation signal
   2528..2956    -  rep_origin     f1 ori (sequence partly withheld): f1 bacteriophage origin of replication; arrow indicates direction of (+) strand synthesis
   2983..3087    +  promoter       AmpR promoter: bla
   3089..3446    +  promoter       SV40 promoter: SV40 enhancer and early promoter
   3481..4275    +  CDS            NeoR/KanR: aminoglycoside phosphotransferase from Tn5; aph(3')-II (or nptII); confers resistance to neomycin, kanamycin, and G418 (Geneticin®)
   4296..4448    +  CDS            ble (fragment): BLE_KLEPN - Experimental evidence at protein level: Swiss-Prot protein existence level 1. Binding protein with a strong affinity to the bleomycin family of antibiotics. Binds to CL990; an antimitotic-antibiotic compound. From Klebsiella pneumoniae.
   4507..4554    +  polyA_signal   HSV TK poly(A) signal: herpes simplex virus thymidine kinase polyadenylation signal (Cole and Stacy, 1985)
   4645..4661    -  polyA_signal   bGH poly(A) signal (fragment): bovine growth hormone polyadenylation signal
   4883..5471    +  rep_origin     ori: high-copy-number ColE1/pMB1/pBR322/pUC origin of replication
