[The description below was written by a language model from this plasmid's Addgene catalogue record and pLannotate feature annotations shown in this document.]
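Description:
H2B-GFP-LEXY (pDN157) is a 5,585 bp mammalian expression plasmid built on the Clontech pEGFP-N1 backbone. It is propagated in E. coli at high copy from a ColE1/pUC-type origin and selected with kanamycin. The NeoR/KanR gene (Tn5 aminoglycoside phosphotransferase) sits behind tandem bacterial (bla-type) and SV40 early promoters and is followed by an HSV TK polyadenylation signal, so the same marker can also confer G418 resistance in mammalian cells. An f1 origin is also present, as in the parental backbone.

The payload is a single fusion open reading frame driven by the CMV immediate-early enhancer/promoter and terminated by the SV40 poly(A) signal. It consists of human histone H2B (HIST1H2BJ), followed by EGFP and then the LEXY module. The automated annotation labels the segment after EGFP as miniSOG. This is most likely a homology hit to a LOV2-type flavin-binding domain rather than miniSOG itself, since LEXY is described as a light-inducible nuclear export system, although the record does not spell out the domain's composition. Other short hits, such as the large T antigen, ble and bGH poly(A) fragments, appear to be backbone remnants or partial matches rather than functional parts.

H2B anchors the fusion to chromatin, so the protein stays in the nucleus whatever the illumination, and EGFP allows it to be visualised. According to the stated purpose, blue light then makes this nuclear-tethered LEXY variant block endogenous CRM1-dependent nuclear export, presumably by exposing an export signal that engages the receptor without the fusion being able to leave. The construct therefore serves as an optogenetic tool for reversibly inhibiting nuclear export of cellular proteins in transfected mammalian cells.
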