Addgene plasmid #72658: H2B-GFP-LEXY (pDN157)
Purpose: Constitutively nuclear LEXY variant for blocking endogenous, CRM-1-dependent nuclear export with blue light
Depositing lab: Barbara Di Ventura & Roland Eils. Depositing organization: Deutsches Krebsforschungszentrum (DKFZ). Publication: Optogenetic control of nuclear protein export. Niopek D, Wehler P, Roensch J, Eils R, Di Ventura B. Nat Commun. 2016 Feb 8;7:10624. doi: 10.1038/ncomms10624. PubMed 26853913.
Backbone
  Vector backbone: pEGFP-N1
  Backbone manufacturer: Clontech
  Total vector size (bp): 5585
Growth in bacteria
  Bacterial resistance: Kanamycin, 50 μg/mL
  Growth temperature: 37°C
  Growth strain: DH5alpha
  Copy number: High Copy
Gene/Insert
  Gene/Insert name: H2B-GFP-LEXY
  Promoter: CMV
  Cloning method: Unknown
  Sequencing primers: 5′ CMV-F; 3′ SV40pA-R
Terms and licenses: Academic/Nonprofit Terms; Industry Terms: Not Available to Industry
How to cite: H2B-GFP-LEXY (pDN157) was a gift from Barbara Di Ventura & Roland Eils (Addgene plasmid # 72658 ; http://n2t.net/addgene:72658 ; RRID:Addgene_72658)
