>Addgene plasmid #72658 | H2B-GFP-LEXY (pDN157) | addgene partial sequence | sequence record 135497 | CMV-F 5'-CGCAAATGGGCGGTAGGCGTG-3'
CTATATAAGCAGAGCTGGTTTAGTGAACCGTCAGATCCGCTAGCGCTACCGGACTCAGATCTCGAGCTCA
AGCTTCGAATTCTGCAGTCGACGGTACCGCCACCATGCCAGAGCCAGCGAAGTCTGCTCCCGCCCCGAAA
AAGGGCTCCAAGAAGGCGGTGACTAAGGCGCAGAAGAAAGGCGGCAAGAAGCGCAAGCGCAGCCGCAAGG
AGAGCTATTCCATCTATGTGTACAAGGTTCTGAAGCAGGTCCACCCTGACACCGGCATTTCGTCCAAGGC
CATGGGCATCATGAATTCGTTTGTGAACGACATTTTCGAGCGCATCGCAGGTGAGGCTTCCCGCCTGGCG
CATTACAACAAGCGCTCGACCATCACCTCCAGGGAGATCCAGACGGCCGTGCGCCTGCTGCTGCCTGGGG
AGTTGGCCAAGCACGCCGTGTCCGAGGGTACTAAGGCCATCACCAAGTACACCAGCGCTAAGGATCCACC
GGTCGCCACCATGGTGAGCAAGGGCGAGGAGCTGTTCACCGGGGTGGTGCCCATCCTGGTCGAGCTGGAC
GGCGACGTAAACGGCCACAAGTTCAGCGTGTCCGGCGAGGGCGAGGGCGATGCCACCTACGGCAAGCTGA
CCCTGAAGTTCATCTGCACCACCGGCAAGCTGCCCGTGCCCTGGCCCACCCTCGTGACCACCCTGACCTA
CGGCGTGCAGTGCTTCAGCCGCTACCCCGACCACATGAAGCAGCACGACTTCTTCAAGTCCGCCATGCCC
GAAGGCTACGTCCAGGAGCGCACCATCTTCTTCAAGGACGACGGCAACTACAAGACCCGCGCCGAGGTGA
AGTTCGAGGGCGACACCCTGGTGAACCGCATCGAGCTGAAGGGCATCGACTTCAAGGAGGACGGCAACAT
CCTGGGGCACAAGCTGGAGTACAACTACAACAGCCACAACGTCTATATCATGGCCGACAAGCAGAAGAAC
GGCATCAAGGTGAACTTCAAGATCCGCCACAACATCGAGGACGGCAGCGTGCAGCT
