>Addgene plasmid #72658 | H2B-GFP-LEXY (pDN157) | addgene partial sequence | sequence record 135498 | SV40pA-R 5'-GAAATTTGTGATGCTATTGC-3'
TTATAAGCTGCAATAAACAAGTTAACAACAACAATTGCATTCATTTTATGTTTCAGGTTCAGGGGGAGGT
GTGGGAGGTTTTTTAAAGCAAGTAAAACCTCTACAAATGTGGTATGGCTGATTATGATCTAGAGTCGCGG
CCGCTCGAGCTAGTCCAGGTTCAGGTCGGCCAGCTCCTTCAGCAGCTCGTCAATATTTTCTGCAGTTTTC
TTAATCAGCATGACTCCCTCTCTCTCGGCAGCATCTCGGACATGCTCAGTTCCATCCAACTGAACCCCAA
TAAAGTACTGGACATCTCCCTTCTGATCTCGCATAGGCTGCAAGTGAAAGAGGTTCCAGAACTTTTTACC
ACTCTTTGTATAATTAATCAGCTGAACAGTGACCTCTGTTTGGTTATCTATGGCATCTCTAATTTTTCTC
ACTGTCGCGCGATCAGTTTCAGGACCTTGTAGAAACCTGCAGTTTCTTCCCAAAATTTCTTCACGGCTAT
ATTCTGTCAACTGCAAGAAACTATCGGACGCGAATATAATGGGATTATCTGGCAATCTTGGGTCAGTAAT
GACAAAGTTCTTCTCAATACGTTCAAGTGTAGTAGCCAAACTTCCACCTGAACCTCCAGATCCACCCTTG
TACAGCTCGTCCATGCCGAGAGTGATCCCGGCGGCGGTCACGAACTCCAGCAGGACCATGTGATCGCGCT
TCTCGTTGGGGTCTTTGCTCAGGGCGGACTGGGTGCTCAGGTAGTGGTTGTCGGGCAGCAGCACGGGGCC
GTCGCCGATGGGGGTGTTCTGCTGGTAGTGGTCGGCGAGCTGCACGCTGCCGTCCTCGATGTTGTGGCGG
ATCTTGAAGTTCACCTTGATGCCGTTCTTCTGCTTGTCGGCCATGATATAGACGTTGTGGCTGTTGTAGT
TGTACTCCAGCTTGTGCCCCAGGATGTTGCCGTCCTCCTTGAAGTCGATGCCCTTCAGCTCGATGCGGTT
CACCAGGGTGTCGCCCTCGAACTTCACCTCGGCGCGGGTCTTGTAGTT
